Addgene plasmid #63716: CC4
Purpose: Voltage sensing domain of Ciona with the D129S/R168A/D186S/R229I mutations fused to super ecliptic pHlorin A227D
Depositing lab: Bradley Baker. Depositing organization: Korea Institute of Science and Technology. Publication: Combinatorial mutagenesis of the voltage-sensing domain enables the optical resolution of action potentials firing at 60 Hz by a genetically encoded fluorescent sensor of membrane potential. Piao HH, Rajakumar D, Kang BE, Kim EH, Baker BJ. J Neurosci. 2015 Jan 7;35(1):372-85. doi: 10.1523/JNEUROSCI.3008-14.2015. PubMed 25568129.
Backbone
  Vector backbone: pcDNA3.1
  Backbone manufacturer: Invitrogen
  Backbone size w/o insert (bp): 5600
  Total vector size (bp): 7100
  Vector type: Mammalian Expression
  Selectable markers: Hygromycin
Growth in bacteria
  Bacterial resistance: Ampicillin, 100 μg/mL
  Growth temperature: 37°C
  Growth strain: DH5alpha
  Copy number: High Copy
Gene/Insert
  Gene/Insert name: CC4
  Species: Ciona
  Insert size (bp): 1500
  Promoter: CMV
  Tag / fusion protein: Super ecliptic pHlorin A227D (C terminal on insert)
  Cloning method: Restriction Enzyme; 5′ cloning site NheI (not destroyed); 3′ cloning site XhoI (not destroyed)
  Sequencing primers: 5′ CMV Forward; 3′ BGH Reverse
Terms and licenses: Academic/Nonprofit Terms; Industry Terms: Not Available to Industry
How to cite: CC4 was a gift from Bradley Baker (Addgene plasmid # 63716 ; http://n2t.net/addgene:63716 ; RRID:Addgene_63716)
