[The description below was written by a language model from this plasmid's Addgene catalogue record.]
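Description:
CC4 is a mammalian expression plasmid built on the pcDNA3.1 backbone, with a total size of about 7.1 kb, of which roughly 1.5 kb is insert. It is maintained in E. coli as a high-copy plasmid under ampicillin selection, and the record lists hygromycin as the selectable marker for mammalian cells. No feature table is provided, so backbone elements other than those named in the catalogue fields cannot be confirmed individually. The use of a BGH reverse sequencing primer is consistent with the bovine growth hormone polyadenylation region that normally follows the cloning site in this vector family.

The insert, cloned between NheI and XhoI sites that both remain intact, is driven by the CMV promoter for strong constitutive expression in mammalian cells. It encodes a genetically encoded voltage indicator: the voltage-sensing domain from Ciona, carrying four substitutions (D129S, R168A, D186S and R229I), fused at its C terminus to super ecliptic pHluorin bearing the A227D mutation. In sensors of this design, the voltage-sensing domain sits in the plasma membrane and moves in response to changes in membrane potential. That movement is reported as a change in the fluorescence of the attached pH-sensitive GFP variant.

The associated publication describes combinatorial mutagenesis of the voltage-sensing domain to tune the sensor's response so that rapidly firing action potentials can be resolved optically, and CC4 is one of the mutant combinations from that work. It is suited to transfection into cultured mammalian cells for optical recording of membrane voltage and for comparing sensor variants.
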