>Addgene plasmid #63716 | CC4 | depositor partial sequence | sequence record 106285 | CC4 sequence 1497 bps
GCTAGCGCCACCATGGAGGGATTCGACGGTTCAGATTTTAGTCCTCCAGCTGATTTAGTTGGCGTTGACG
GTGCAGTCATGCGGAACGTCGTTGACGTCACGATAAATGGTGACGTCACTGCTCCGCCGAAAGCTGCGCC
AAGAAAAAGTGAATCGGTAAAGAAAGTTCATTGGAATGATGTAGACCAAGGACCGAGTGAAAAACCAGAG
ACAAGACAGGAGGAACGAATAGATATACCCGAGATTTCAGGTCTATGGTGGGGCGAGAATGAACATGGAG
TGGACGATGGGAGAATGGAGATACCTACTACTGGTGTAGGTCGCGTCCAGTTTCGGATCCGAGCAGTGAT
TGATCATCTAGGGATGCGAGTCTTTGGAGTCTTCCTAATTTTCTTGAGCATCATCCTCATGATCATTGAT
CTCAGTCTTATCGATAAAAGTGAATCTTCACAATCCTTTTATGACGGGATGGCCTTGGCTCTTTCTTGTT
ATTTCATGCTGGACTTAGGATTAGCCATATTTGCCTACGGGCCCAAGCTTTTCTTCACCAACCCCTGGGA
GGTTGCTTCCGGTTTGATTATCGTTGTCACATTCGTCGTCACGATATTTTACACTGTGTTAGATGAATAC
GGTACCGAAACAGGAGCCGATGGTTTGGGGCGGTTGGTTGTGTTGGCCAGATTGCTGCGTGTGGTTATCT
TAGCAAGAATATTTTATTCCCACCAACAAATGAAGGCTTCAAGCAGAAGAACAATATCACAGAACAAAAG
AAGATATCGCATGAGTAAAGGAGAAGAACTTTTCACTGGAGTTGTCCCAATTCTTGTTGAATTAGATGGT
GATGTTAATGGGCACAAATTTTCTGTCAGTGGAGAGGGTGAAGGTGATGCAACATACGGAAAACTTACCC
TTAAATTTATTTGCACTACTGGAAAACTACCTGTTCCATGGCCAACACTTGTCACTACTTTAACTTATGG
TGTTCAATGCTTTTCAAGATACCCAGATCATATGAAACGGCATGACTTTTTCAAGAGTGCCATGCCCGAA
GGTTATGTACAGGAAAGAACTATATTTTTCAAAGATGACGGGAACTACAAGACACGTGCTGAAGTCAAGT
TTGAAGGTGATACCCTTGTTAATAGAATCGAGTTAAAAGGTATTGATTTTAAAGAAGATGGAAACATTCT
TGGACACAAATTGGAATACAACTATAACGATCACCAGGTGTACATCATGGCAGACAAACAAAAGAATGGA
ATCAAAGCTAACTTCAAAATTAGACACAACATTGAAGATGGAGGCGTTCAACTAGCAGACCATTATCAAC
AAAATACTCCAATTGGCGATGGGCCCGTCCTTTTACCAGACAACCATTACCTGTTTACAACTTCTACTCT
TTCGAAAGATCCCAACGAAAAGAGAGACCACATGGTCCTTCTTGAGTTTGTAACAGCTGATGGGATTACA
CATGGCATGGATGAACTATACAAATGA
