>Addgene plasmid #63716 | CC4 | addgene partial sequence | sequence record 119747 | CMV-F 5'-CGCAAATGGGCGGTAGGCGTG-3'
CTATATAAGCAGAGCTCTCTGGCTAACTAGAGAACCCACTGCCTTACTGGCTTATCGAAATTAATACGAC
TCACTATAGGGAGACCCAAGCTGGCTAGCGCCACCATGGAGGGATTCGACGGTTCAGATTTTAGTCCTCC
AGCTGATTTAGTTGGCGTTGACGGTGCAGTCATGCGGAACGTCGTTGACGTCACGATAAATGGTGACGTC
ACTGCTCCGCCGAAAGCTGCGCCAAGAAAAAGTGAATCGGTAAAGAAAGTTCATTGGAATGATGTAGACC
AAGGACCGAGTGAAAAACCAGAGACAAGACAGGAGGAACGAATAGATATACCCGAGATTTCAGGTCTATG
GTGGGGCGAGAATGAACATGGAGTGGACGATGGGAGAATGGAGATACCTACTACTGGTGTAGGTCGCGTC
CAGTTTCGGATCCGAGCAGTGATTGATCATCTAGGGATGCGAGTCTTTGGAGTCTTCCTAATTTTCTTGA
GCATCATCCTCATGATCATTGATCTCAGTCTTATCGATAAAAGTGAATCTTCACAATCCTTTTATGACGG
GATGGCCTTGGCTCTTTCTTGTTATTTCATGCTGGACTTAGGATTAGCCATATTTGCCTACGGGCCCAAG
CTTTTCTTCACCAACCCCTGGGAGGTTGCTTCCGGTTTGATTATCGTTGTCACATTCGTCGTCACGATAT
TTTACACTGTGTTAGATGAATACGGTACCGAAACAGGAGCCGATGGTTTGGGGCGGTTGGTTGTGTTGGC
CAGATTGCTGCGTGTGGTTATCTTAGCAAGAATATTTTATTCCCACCAACAAATGAAGGCTTCAAGCAGA
AGAACAATATCACAGAACAAAAGAAGATATCGCATGAGTAAAGGAGAAGAACTTTT
