>Addgene plasmid #63716 | CC4 | addgene partial sequence | sequence record 119748 | bgh_pa_d2r 5'-ACTCAGACAATGCGATGCAAtttc-3'
AGTGGGAGTGGCACCTTCCAGGGTCAAGGAAGGCACGGGGGAGGGGCAAACAACAGATGGCTGGCAACTA
GAAGGCACAGTCGAGGCTGATCAGCGGGTTTAAACGGGCCCTCTAGACTCGAGTCATCATTTGTATAGTT
CATCCATGCCATGTGTAATCCCATCAGCTGTTACAAACTCAAGAAGGACCATGTGGTCTCTCTTTTCGTT
GGGATCTTTCGAAAGAGTAGAAGTTGTAAACAGGTAATGGTTGTCTGGTAAAAGGACGGGCCCATCGCCA
ATTGGAGTATTTTGTTGATAATGGTCTGCTAGTTGAACGCCTCCATCTTCAATGTTGTGTCTAATTTTGA
AGTTAGCTTTGATTCCATTCTTTTGTTTGTCTGCCATGATGTACACCTGGTGATCGTTATAGTTGTATTC
CAATTTGTGTCCAAGAATGTTTCCATCTTCTTTAAAATCAATACCTTTTAACTCGATTCTATTAACAAGG
GTATCACCTTCAAACTTGACTTCAGCACGTGTCTTGTAGTTCCCGTCATCTTTGAAAAATATAGTTCTTT
CCTGTACATAACCTTCGGGCATGGCACTCTTGAAAAAGTCATGCCGTTTCATATGATCTGGGTATCTTGA
AAAGCATTGAACACCATAAGTTAAAGTAGTGACAAGTGTTGGCCATGGAACAGGTAGTTTTCCAGTAGTG
CAAATAAATTTAAGGGTAAGTTTTCCGTATGTTGCATCACCTTCACCCTCTCCACTGACAGAAAATTTGT
GCCCATTAACATCACCATCTAATTCAACAAGAATTGGGACAACTCCAGTGAAAAGTTCTTCTCCTTTACT
CATGCGATATCTTCTTTTGTTCTGTGATATTGTTCTTCTGCTTGAAGCCTTCATTTGTTGGTGGGAATAA
AATATTCTTGCTAAGATAACCACACGCAGCAATCTGGCCAACACAACCAACCGCCCCAAACCATCGGCTC
CTG
